>Addgene plasmid #68591 | pMpGWB200 | depositor full sequence | sequence record 129727 | pMpGWB200 sequence 9023 bps
TTTCACGCCCTTTTAAATATCCGATTATTCTAATAAACGCTCTTTTCTCTTAGGTTTACCCGCCAATATA
TCCTGTCAAACACTGATAGTTTAAACTGAAGGCGGGAAACGACAATCTGATCCAAGCTCAAGCTGCTCTA
GCATTCGCCATTCAGGCTGCGCAACTGTTGGGAAGGGCGATCGGTGCGGGCCTCTTCGCTATTACGCCAG
CTGGCGAAAGGGGGATGTGCTGCAAGGCGATTAAGTTGGGTAACGCCAGGGTTTTCCCAGTCACGACGTT
GTAAAACGACGGCCAGTGCCAAGCTTGCATGCCTGCAGGTCGACTCTAGAGGATCCCCGGGTACCGAGCT
CGAATTTCCCCGATCGTTCAAACATTTGGCAATAAAGTTTCTTAAGATTGAATCCTGTTGCCGGTCTTGC
GATGATTATCATATAATTTCTGTTGAATTACGTTAAGCATGTAATAATTAACATGTAATGCATGACGTTA
TTTATGAGATGGGTTTTTATGATTAGAGTCCCGCAATTATACATTTAATACGCGATAGAAAACAAAATAT
AGCGCGCAAACTAGGATAAATTATCGCGCGCGGTGTCATCTATGTTACTAGATCGGGAATTGGTTCCGGA
ACCAATTCGTAATCATGGTCATAGCTGTTTCCTGTGTGAAATTGTTATCCGCTCACAATTCCACACAACA
TACGAGCCGGAAGCATAAAGTGTAAAGCCTGGGGTGCCTAATGAGTGAGCTAACTCACATTAGGCTGAAT
TAGGCGCGCCTATTTCTGAATTCAACACATTGCGGACGTTTTTAATGTACTGAATTAACGCCGAATTAAT
TCGGGGGATCTGGATTTTAGTACTGGATTTTGGTTTTAGGAATTAGAAATTTTATTGATAGAAGTATTTT
ACAAATACAAATACATACTAAGGGTTTCTTATATGCTCAACACATGAGCGAAACCCTATAGGAACCCTAA
TTCCCTTATCTGGGAACTACTCACACATTATTATGGAGAAACTCGAGCTTGTCGATCGACTCTAGGCCGG
GAAGCCGATCTCGGCTTGAACGAATTGTTAGGTGGCGGTACTTGGGTCGATATCAAAGTGCATCACTTCT
TCCCGTATGCCCAACTTTGTATAGAGAGCCACTGCGGGATCGTCACCGTAATCTGCTTGCACGTAGATCA
CATAAGCACCAAGCGCGTTGGCCTCATGCTTGAGGAGATTGATGAGCGCGGTGGCAATGCCCTGCCTCCG
GTGCTCGCCGGAGACTGCGAGATCATAGATATAGATCTCACTACGCGGCTGCTCAAACTTGGGCAGAACG
TAAGCCGCGAGAGCGCCAACAACCGCTTCTTGGTCGAAGGCAGCAAGCGCGATGAATGTCTTACTACGGA
GCAAGTTCCCGAGGTAATCGGAGTCCGGCTGATGTTGGGAGTAGGTGGCTACGTCTCCGAACTCACGACC
GAAAAGATCAAGAGCAGCCCGCATGGATTTGACTTGGTCAGGGCCGAGCCTACATGTGCGAATGATGCCC
ATACTTGAGCCACCTAACTTTGTTTTAGGGCGACTGCCCTGCTGCGTAACATCGTTGCTGCTGCGTACCA
TGGTCGATCGACAGATCTGCGAAAGCTCGAGAGAGATAGATTTGTAGAGAGAGACTGGTGATTTCAGCGT
GTCCTCTCCAAATGAAATGAACTTCCTTATATAGAGGAAGGGTCTTGCGAAGGATAGTGGGATTGTGCGT
CATCCCTTACGTCAGTGGAGATATCACATCAATCCACTTGCTTTGAAGACGTGGTTGGAACGTCTTCTTT
TTCCACGATGCTCCTCGTGGGTGGGGGTCCATCTTTGGGACCACTGTCGGCAGAGGCATCTTGAACGATA
GCCTTTCCTTTATCGCAATGATGGCATTTGTAGGTGCCACCTTCCTTTTCTACTGTCCTTTTGATGAAGT
GACAGATAGCTGGGCAATGGAATCCGAGGAGGTTTCCCGATATTACCCTTTGTTGAAAAGTCTCAATAGC
CCTTTGGTCTTCTGAGACTGTATCTTTGATATTCTTGGAGTAGACGAGAGTGTCGTGCTCCACCATGTTC
ACATCAATCCACTTGCTTTGAAGACGTGGTTGGAACGTCTTCTTTTTCCACGATGCTCCTCGTGGGTGGG
GGTCCATCTTTGGGACCACTGTCGGCAGAGGCATCTTGAACGATAGCCTTTCCTTTATCGCAATGATGGC
ATTTGTAGGTGCCACCTTCCTTTTCTACTGTCCTTTTGATGAAGTGACAGATAGCTGGGCAATGGAATCC
GAGGAGGTTTCCCGATATTACCCTTTGTTGAAAAGTCTCAATAGCCCTTTGGTCTTCTGAGACTGTATCT
TTGATATTCTTGGAGTAGACGAGAGTGTCGTGCTCCACCATGTTGGCAAGCTGCTCTAGCCAATACGCAA
ACCGAATTCAGAAATAAATTCAGCCTAATTCGGCGTTAATTCAGTACATTAAAAACGTCCGCAATGTGTT
ATTAAGTTGTCTAAGCGTCAATTTGTTTACACCACAATATATCCTGCCACCAGCCAGCCAACAGCTCCCC
GACCGGCAGCTCGGCACAAAATCACCACTCGATACAGGCAGCCCATCAGTCCGGGACGGCGTCAGCGGGA
GAGCCGTTGTAAGGCGGCAGACTTTGCTCATGTTACCGATGCTATTCGGAAGAACGGCAACTAAGCTGCC
GGGTTTGAAACACGGATGATCTCGCGGAGGGTAGCATGTTGATTGTAACGATGACAGAGCGTTGCTGCCT
GTGATCAATTCGGGCACGAACCCAGTGGACATAAGCCTGTTCGGTTCGTAAGCTGTAATGCAAGTAGCGT
ATGCGCTCACGCAACTGGTCCAGAACCTTGACCGAACGCAGCGGTGGTAACGGCGCAGTGGCGGTTTTCA
TGGCTTGTTATGACTGTTTTTTTGGGGTACAGTCTATGCCTCGGGCATCCAAGCAGCAAGCGCGTTACGC
CGTGGGTCGATGTTTGATGTTATGGAGCAGCAACGATGTTACGCAGCAGGGCAGTCGCCCTAAAACAAAG
TTAAACATCATGGGGGAAGCGGTGATCGCCGAAGTATCGACTCAACTATCAGAGGTAGTTGGCGTCATCG
AGCGCCATCTCGAACCGACGTTGCTGGCCGTACATTTGTACGGCTCCGCAGTGGATGGCGGCCTGAAGCC
ACACAGTGATATTGATTTGCTGGTTACGGTGACCGTAAGGCTTGATGAAACAACGCGGCGAGCTTTGATC
AACGACCTTTTGGAAACTTCGGCTTCCCCTGGAGAGAGCGAGATTCTCCGCGCTGTAGAAGTCACCATTG
TTGTGCACGACGACATCATTCCGTGGCGTTATCCAGCTAAGCGCGAACTGCAATTTGGAGAATGGCAGCG
CAATGACATTCTTGCAGGTATCTTCGAGCCAGCCACGATCGACATTGATCTGGCTATCTTGCTGACAAAA
GCAAGAGAACATAGCGTTGCCTTGGTAGGTCCAGCGGCGGAGGAACTCTTTGATCCGGTTCCTGAACAGG
ATCTATTTGAGGCGCTAAATGAAACCTTAACGCTATGGAACTCGCCGCCCGACTGGGCTGGCGATGAGCG
AAATGTAGTGCTTACGTTGTCCCGCATTTGGTACAGCGCAGTAACCGGCAAAATCGCGCCGAAGGATGTC
GCTGCCGACTGGGCAATGGAGCGCCTGCCGGCCCAGTATCAGCCCGTCATACTTGAAGCTAGACAGGCTT
ATCTTGGACAAGAAGAAGATCGCTTGGCCTCGCGCGCAGATCAGTTGGAAGAATTTGTCCACTACGTGAA
AGGCGAGATCACCAAGGTAGTCGGCAAATAATGTCTAGCTAGAAATTCGTTCAAGCCGACGCCGCTTCGC
GGCGCGGCTTAACTCAAGCGTTAGATGCACTAAGCACATAATTGCTCACAGCCAAACTATCAGGTCAAGT
CTGCTTTTATTATTTTTAAGCGTGCATAATAAGCCCTACACAAATTGGGAGATATATCATGCATGACCAA
AATCCCTTAACGTGAGTTTTCGTTCCACTGAGCGTCAGACCCCGTAGAAAAGATCAAAGGATCTTCTTGA
GATCCTTTTTTTCTGCGCGTAATCTGCTGCTTGCAAACAAAAAAACCACCGCTACCAGCGGTGGTTTGTT
TGCCGGATCAAGAGCTACCAACTCTTTTTCCGAAGGTAACTGGCTTCAGCAGAGCGCAGATACCAAATAC
TGTCCTTCTAGTGTAGCCGTAGTTAGGCCACCACTTCAAGAACTCTGTAGCACCGCCTACATACCTCGCT
CTGCTAATCCTGTTACCAGTGGCTGCTGCCAGTGGCGATAAGTCGTGTCTTACCGGGTTGGACTCAAGAC
GATAGTTACCGGATAAGGCGCAGCGGTCGGGCTGAACGGGGGGTTCGTGCACACAGCCCAGCTTGGAGCG
AACGACCTACACCGAACTGAGATACCTACAGCGTGAGCTATGAGAAAGCGCCACGCTTCCCGAAGGGAGA
AAGGCGGACAGGTATCCGGTAAGCGGCAGGGTCGGAACAGGAGAGCGCACGAGGGAGCTTCCAGGGGGAA
ACGCCTGGTATCTTTATAGTCCTGTCGGGTTTCGCCACCTCTGACTTGAGCGTCGATTTTTGTGATGCTC
GTCAGGGGGGCGGAGCCTATGGAAAAACGCCAGCAACGCGGCCTTTTTACGGTTCCTGGCCTTTTGCTGG
CCTTTTGCTCACATGTTCTTTCCTGCGTTATCCCCTGATTCTGTGGATAACCGTATTACCGCCTTTGAGT
GAGCTGATACCGCTCGCCGCAGCCGAACGACCGAGCGCAGCGAGTCAGTGAGCGAGGAAGCGGAAGAGCG
CCTGATGCGGTATTTTCTCCTTACGCATCTGTGCGGTATTTCACACCGCATATGGTGCACTCTCAGTACA
ATCTGCTCTGATGCCGCATAGTTAAGCCAGTATACACTCCGCTATCGCTACGTGACTGGGTCATGGCTGC
GCCCCGACACCCGCCAACACCCGCTGACGCGCCCTGACGGGCTTGTCTGCTCCCGGCATCCGCTTACAGA
CAAGCTGTGACCGTCTCCGGGAGCTGCATGTGTCAGAGGTTTTCACCGTCATCACCGAAACGCGCGAGGC
AGGGTGCCTTGATGTGGGCGCCGGCGGTCGAGTGGCGACGGCGCGGCTTGTCCGCGCCCTGGTAGATTGC
CTGGCCGTAGGCCAGCCATTTTTGAGCGGCCAGCGGCCGCGATAGGCCGACGCGAAGCGGCGGGGCGTAG
GGAGCGCAGCGACCGAAGGGTAGGCGCTTTTTGCAGCTCTTCGGCTGTGCGCTGGCCAGACAGTTATGCA
CAGGCCAGGCGGGTTTTAAGAGTTTTAATAAGTTTTAAAGAGTTTTAGGCGGAAAAATCGCCTTTTTTCT
CTTTTATATCAGTCACTTACATGTGTGACCGGTTCCCAATGTACGGCTTTGGGTTCCCAATGTACGGGTT
CCGGTTCCCAATGTACGGCTTTGGGTTCCCAATGTACGTGCTATCCACAGGAAAGAGACCTTTTCGACCT
TTTTCCCCTGCTAGGGCAATTTGCCCTAGCATCTGCTCCGTACATTAGGAACCGGCGGATGCTTCGCCCT
CGATCAGGTTGCGGTAGCGCATGACTAGGATCGGGCCAGCCTGCCCCGCCTCCTCCTTCAAATCGTACTC
CGGCAGGTCATTTGACCCGATCAGCTTGCGCACGGTGAAACAGAACTTCTTGAACTCTCCGGCGCTGCCA
CTGCGTTCGTAGATCGTCTTGAACAACCATCTGGCTTCTGCCTTGCCTGCGGCGCGGCGTGCCAGGCGGT
AGAGAAAACGGCCGATGCCGGGATCGATCAAAAAGTAATCGGGGTGAACCGTCAGCACGTCCGGGTTCTT
GCCTTCTGTGATCTCGCGGTACATCCAATCAGCTAGCTCGATCTCGATGTACTCCGGCCGCCCGGTTTCG
CTCTTTACGATCTTGTAGCGGCTAATCAAGGCTTCACCCTCGGATACCGTCACCAGGCGGCCGTTCTTGG
CCTTCTTCGTACGCTGCATGGCAACGTGCGTGGTGTTTAACCGAATGCAGGTTTCTACCAGGTCGTCTTT
CTGCTTTCCGCCATCGGCTCGCCGGCAGAACTTGAGTACGTCCGCAACGTGTGGACGGAACACGCGGCCG
GGCTTGTCTCCCTTCCCTTCCCGGTATCGGTTCATGGATTCGGTTAGATGGGAAACCGCCATCAGTACCA
GGTCGTAATCCCACACACTGGCCATGCCGGCCGGCCCTGCGGAAACCTCTACGTGCCCGTCTGGAAGCTC
GTAGCGGATCACCTCGCCAGCTCGTCGGTCACGCTTCGACAGACGGAAAACGGCCACGTCCATGATGCTG
CGACTATCGCGGGTGCCCACGTCATAGAGCATCGGAACGAAAAAATCTGGTTGCTCGTCGCCCTTGGGCG
GCTTCCTAATCGACGGCGCACCGGCTGCCGGCGGTTGCCGGGATTCTTTGCGGATTCGATCAGCGGCCGC
TTGCCACGATTCACCGGGGCGTGCTTCTGCCTCGATGCGTTGCCGCTGGGCGGCCTGCGCGGCCTTCAAC
TTCTCCACCAGGTCATCACCCAGCGCCGCGCCGATTTGTACCGGGCCGGATGGTTTGCGACCGCTCACGC
CGATTCCTCGGGCTTGGGGGTTCCAGTGCCATTGCAGGGCCGGCAGACAACCCAGCCGCTTACGCCTGGC
CAACCGCCCGTTCCTCCACACATGGGGCATTCCACGGCGTCGGTGCCTGGTTGTTCTTGATTTTCCATGC
CGCCTCCTTTAGCCGCTAAAATTCATCTACTCATTTATTCATTTGCTCATTTACTCTGGTAGCTGCGCGA
TGTATTCAGATAGCAGCTCGGTAATGGTCTTGCCTTGGCGTACCGCGTACATCTTCAGCTTGGTGTGATC
CTCCGCCGGCAACTGAAAGTTGACCCGCTTCATGGCTGGCGTGTCTGCCAGGCTGGCCAACGTTGCAGCC
TTGCTGCTGCGTGCGCTCGGACGGCCGGCACTTAGCGTGTTTGTGCTTTTGCTCATTTTCTCTTTACCTC
ATTAACTCAAATGAGTTTTGATTTAATTTCAGCGGCCAGCGCCTGGACCTCGCGGGCAGCGTCGCCCTCG
GGTTCTGATTCAAGAACGGTTGTGCCGGCGGCGGCAGTGCCTGGGTAGCTCACGCGCTGCGTGATACGGG
ACTCAAGAATGGGCAGCTCGTACCCGGCCAGCGCCTCGGCAACCTCACCGCCGATGCGCGTGCCTTTGAT
CGCCCGCGACACGACAAAGGCCGCTTGTAGCCTTCCATCCGTGACCTCAATGCGCTGCTTAACCAGCTCC
ACCAGGTCGGCGGTGGCCCATATGTCGTAAGGGCTTGGCTGCACCGGAATCAGCACGAAGTCGGCTGCCT
TGATCGCGGACACAGCCAAGTCCGCCGCCTGGGGCGCTCCGTCGATCACTACGAAGTCGCGCCGGCCGAT
GGCCTTCACGTCGCGGTCAATCGTCGGGCGGTCGATGCCGACAACGGTTAGCGGTTGATCTTCCCGCACG
GCCGCCCAATCGCGGGCACTGCCCTGGGGATCGGAATCGACTAACAGAACATCGGCCCCGGCGAGTTGCA
GGGCGCGGGCTAGATGGGTTGCGATGGTCGTCTTGCCTGACCCGCCTTTCTGGTTAAGTACAGCGATAAC
CTTCATGCGTTCCCCTTGCGTATTTGTTTATTTACTCATCGCATCATATACGCAGCGACCGCATGACGCA
AGCTGTTTTACTCAAATACACATCACCTTTTTAGACGGCGGCGCTCGGTTTCTTCAGCGGCCAAGCTGGC
CGGCCAGGCCGCCAGCTTGGCATCAGACAAACCGGCCAGGATTTCATGCAGCCGCACGGTTGAGACGTGC
GCGGGCGGCTCGAACACGTACCCGGCCGCGATCATCTCCGCCTCGATCTCTTCGGTAATGAAAAACGGTT
CGTCCTGGCCGTCCTGGTGCGGTTTCATGCTTGTTCCTCTTGGCGTTCATTCTCGGCGGCCGCCAGGGCG
TCGGCCTCGGTCAATGCGTCCTCACGGAAGGCACCGCGCCGCCTGGCCTCGGTGGGCGTCACTTCCTCGC
TGCGCTCAAGTGCGCGGTACAGGGTCGAGCGATGCACGCCAAGCAGTGCAGCCGCCTCTTTCACGGTGCG
GCCTTCCTGGTCGATCAGCTCGCGGGCGTGCGCGATCTGTGCCGGGGTGAGGGTAGGGCGGGGGCCAAAC
TTCACGCCTCGGGCCTTGGCGGCCTCGCGCCCGCTCCGGGTGCGGTCGATGATTAGGGAACGCTCGAACT
CGGCAATGCCGGCGAACACGGTCAACACCATGCGGCCGGCCGGCGTGGTGGTGTCGGCCCACGGCTCTGC
CAGGCTACGCAGGCCCGCGCCGGCCTCCTGGATGCGCTCGGCAATGTCCAGTAGGTCGCGGGTGCTGCGG
GCCAGGCGGTCTAGCCTGGTCACTGTCACAACGTCGCCAGGGCGTAGGTGGTCAAGCATCCTGGCCAGCT
CCGGGCGGTCGCGCCTGGTGCCGGTGATCTTCTCGGAAAACAGCTTGGTGCAGCCGGCCGCGTGCAGTTC
GGCCCGTTGGTTGGTCAAGTCCTGGTCGTCGGTGCTGACGCGGGCATAGCCCAGCAGGCCAGCGGCGGCG
CTCTTGTTCATGGCGTAATGTCTCCGGTTCTAGTCGCAAGTATTCTACTTTATGCGACTAAAACACGCGA
CAAGAAAACGCCAGGAAAAGGGCAGGGCGGCAGCCTGTCGCGTAACTTAGGACTTGTGCGACATGTCGTT
TTCAGAAGACGGCTGCACTGAACGTCAGAAGCCGACTGCACTATAGCAGCGGAGGGGTTGGATCAAAGTA
CTTTGATCCCGAGGGGAACCCTGTGGTTGGCATGCACATACAAATGGACGAACGGATAAACCT
Features (pLannotate 1.2.2; 21 found; start..end, strand, type, name):
     54..78      -  misc_feature   RB T-DNA repeat: right border repeat from nopaline C58 T-DNA
    144..298     -  CDS            lacZα (fragment): LacZα fragment of β-galactosidase; lacZ fragment
    301..356     -  misc_feature   MCS: pUC18/19 multiple cloning site
    362..614     +  terminator     NOS terminator: nopaline synthase terminator and poly(A) signal
    672..688     -  protein_bind   lac operator: The lac repressor binds to the lac operator to inhibit transcription in E. coli. This inhibition can be relieved by adding lactose or isopropyl-β-D-thiogalactopyranoside (IPTG). lac repressor encoded by lacI
    696..726     -  promoter       lac promoter: promoter for the E. coli lac operon
    741..762     -  protein_bind   CAP binding site: CAP binding activates transcription in the presence of cAMP. E. coli catabolite activator protein
    847..1021    -  polyA_signal   CaMV poly(A) signal: cauliflower mosaic virus polyadenylation signal
   1078..1607    -  CDS            GmR (fragment): gentamycin acetyltransferase; aacC1; confers resistance to gentamycin
   1674..2350    -  promoter       CaMV 35S promoter (enhanced): cauliflower mosaic virus 35S promoter with a duplicated enhancer region
   2545..2569    -  misc_feature   LB T-DNA repeat: left border repeat from nopaline C58 T-DNA
   2828..2851    +  promoter       Pc promoter (fragment): intI1 (promoter lies within the coding sequence); class 1 integron promoter
   3027..3083    +  CDS            GmR (fragment): gentamycin acetyltransferase; aacC1; confers resistance to gentamycin
   3094..3881    +  CDS            SmR (fragment): aminoglycoside adenylyltransferase (Murphy, 1985); aadA; confers resistance to spectinomycin and streptomycin
   4127..4715    +  rep_origin     ori: high-copy-number ColE1/pMB1/pBR322/pUC origin of replication
   4901..5041    -  misc_feature   bom: basis of mobility region from pBR322
   5143..5182    -  CDS            rop (fragment): Rop protein, which maintains plasmids at low copy number; rop
   5385..5579    -  rep_origin     pVS1 oriV: origin of replication for the Pseudomonas plasmid pVS1 (Heeb et al., 2000)
   5645..6718    -  CDS            pVS1 RepA: replication protein from the Pseudomonas plasmid pVS1 (Heeb et al., 2000)
   7147..7776    -  CDS            pVS1 StaA: stability protein from the Pseudomonas plasmid pVS1 (Heeb et al., 2000)
   8336..8737    -  CDS            Y4CG_SINFN (fragment): Protein inferred from homology: Swiss-Prot protein existence level 3. From Sinorhizobium fredii (strain NBRC 101917 / NGR234).
