[The description below was written by a language model from this plasmid's Addgene catalogue record and pLannotate feature annotations shown in this document.]
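Description:
pMpGWB200 is an empty-backbone binary vector for Agrobacterium-mediated plant transformation, designed for transgenic work in the liverwort Marchantia polymorpha and usable in other plants. It derives from pGWB400, in which the original NOS promoter–nptII–NOS terminator plant marker was replaced by a gentamicin-resistance cassette. It belongs to a vector series offering four alternative plant selection markers, but unlike the Gateway members of that series it carries a conventional multiple cloning site and is loaded by restriction-enzyme cloning.

The feature table shows a T-DNA bounded by nopaline-type right and left border repeats. Near the right border lies a pUC18/19-style MCS flanked by a lacZα fragment, with a NOS terminator immediately beside it and lac promoter, operator and CAP-binding elements beyond. No plant promoter is annotated next to the MCS, so the user must supply the promoter along with the sequence of interest, while the adjacent NOS terminator may provide polyadenylation depending on insert orientation. Toward the left border sits the plant marker: an enhanced CaMV 35S promoter with duplicated enhancer driving the aacC1 gentamicin acetyltransferase gene, followed by the CaMV poly(A) signal.

Outside the T-DNA, bacterial selection is by spectinomycin through the aadA (SmR) gene, downstream of a partial class 1 integron Pc promoter. A ColE1/pMB1-type origin with the bom region supports high-copy replication in E. coli, while the pVS1 oriV, RepA and StaA functions provide replication and stable maintenance in Agrobacterium. The deposited sequence is 9,023 nt, slightly smaller than the listed backbone size of 9,135 bp.
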