Addgene plasmid #68591: pMpGWB200
Purpose: (Empty Backbone) MCS-containing binary vector designed for transgenic research with Marchantia polymorpha as well as other plants
Depositing lab: Takayuki Kohchi. Depositing organization: Kyoto University, Graduate School of Biostudies. Publication: Development of Gateway Binary Vector Series with Four Different Selection Markers for the Liverwort Marchantia polymorpha. Ishizaki K, Nishihama R, Ueda M, Inoue K, Ishida S, Nishimura Y, Shikanai T, Kohchi T. PLoS One. 2015 Sep 25;10(9):e0138876. doi: 10.1371/journal.pone.0138876. eCollection 2015. PONE-D-15-25288 PubMed 26406247.
Backbone
  Vector backbone: pGWB400
  Backbone manufacturer: Tsuyoshi Nakagawa, Shimane University
  Backbone size (bp): 9135
  Modifications to backbone: The proNOS:nptII:terNOS marker cassette was replaced with pro35Sx2:aaaC1:ter35S.
  Vector type: Plant Expression
  Selectable markers: Gentamicin
Growth in bacteria
  Bacterial resistance: Spectinomycin, 50 μg/mL
  Growth temperature: 37°C
  Growth strain: DH5alpha
  Copy number: High Copy
Gene/Insert
  Cloning method: Restriction Enzyme
Terms and licenses: Academic/Nonprofit Terms; Industry Terms: Not Available to Industry
How to cite: pMpGWB200 was a gift from Takayuki Kohchi (Addgene plasmid # 68591 ; http://n2t.net/addgene:68591 ; RRID:Addgene_68591)
