>Addgene plasmid #68591 | pMpGWB200 | addgene partial sequence | sequence record 151685 | 35S-promoter 5'-CTATCCTTCGCAAGACCCTTC-3'
CGCTGAAATCACCAGTCTCTCTCTACAAATCTATCTCTCTCGAGCTTTCGCAGATCTGTCGATCGACCAT
GGTACGCAGCAGCAACGATGTTACGCAGCAGGGCAGTCGCCCTAAAACAAAGTTAGGTGGCTCAAGTATG
GGCATCATTCGCACATGTAGGCTCGGCCCTGACCAAGTCAAATCCATGCGGGCTGCTCTTGATCTTTTCG
GTCGTGAGTTCGGAGACGTAGCCACCTACTCCCAACATCAGCCGGACTCCGATTACCTCGGGAACTTGCT
CCGTAGTAAGACATTCATCGCGCTTGCTGCCTTCGACCAAGAAGCGGTTGTTGGCGCTCTCGCGGCTTAC
GTTCTGCCCAAGTTTGAGCAGCCGCGTAGTGAGATCTATATCTATGATCTCGCAGTCTCCGGCGAGCACC
GGAGGCAGGGCATTGCCACCGCGCTCATCAATCTCCTCAAGCATGAGGCCAACGCGCTTGGTGCTTATGT
GATCTACGTGCAAGCAGATTACGGTGACGATCCCGCAGTGGCTCTCTATACAAAGTTGGGCATACGGGAA
GAAGTGATGCACTTTGATATCGACCCAAGTACCGCCACCTAACAATTCGTTCAAGCCGAGATCGGCTTCC
CGGCCTAGAGTCGATCGACAAGCTCGAGTTTCTCCATAATAATGTGTGAGTAGTTCCCAGATAAGGGAAT
TAGGGTTCCTATAGGGTTTCGCTCATGTGTTGAGCATATAAGAAACCCTTAGTATGTATTTGTATTTGTA
AA
