>Addgene plasmid #68591 | pMpGWB200 | addgene partial sequence | sequence record 151686 | lac-promoter-R 5'-CCGGAAGCATAAAGTGTAAA-3'
GAATTCAACACATTGCGGACGTTTTTAATGTACTGAATTAACGCCGAATTAATTCGGGGGATCTGGATTT
TAGTACTGGATTTTGGTTTTAGGAATTAGAAATTTTATTGATAGAAGTATTTTACAAATACAAATACATA
CTAAGGGTTTCTTATATGCTCAACACATGAGCGAAACCCTATAGGAACCCTAATTCCCTTATCTGGGAAC
TACTCACACATTATTATGGAGAAACTCGAGCTTGTCGATCGACTCTAGGCCGGGAAGCCGATCTCGGCTT
GAACGAATTGTTAGGTGGCGGTACTTGGGTCGATATCAAAGTGCATCACTTCTTCCCGTATGCCCAACTT
TGTATAGAGAGCCACTGCGGGATCGTCACCGTAATCTGCTTGCACGTAGATCACATAAGCACCAAGCGCG
TTGGCCTCATGCTTGAGGAGATTGATGAGCGCGGTGGCAATGCCCTGCCTCCGGTGCTCGCCGGAGACTG
CGAGATCATAGATATAGATCTCACTACGCGGCTGCTCAAACTTGGGCAGAACGTAAGCCGCGAGAGCGCC
AACAACCGCTTCTTGGTCGAAGGCAGCAAGCGCGATGAATGTCTTACTACGGAGCAAGTTCCCGAGGTAA
TCGGAGTCCGGCTGATGTTGGGAGTAGGTGGCTACGTCTCCGAACTCACGACCGAAA
